>Addgene plasmid #171031 | pYL214 | addgene full sequence | sequence record 341214 | Addgene NGS Result
GAGGGCCTATTTCCCATGATTCCTTCATATTTGCATATACGATACAAGGCTGTTAGAGAGATAATTGGAA
TTAATTTGACTGTAAACACAAAGATATTAGTACAAAATACGTGACGTAGAAAGTAATAATTTCTTGGGTA
GTTTGCAGTTTTAAAATTATGTTTTAAAATGGACTATCATATGCTTACCGTAACTTGAAAGTATTTCGAT
TTCTTGGCTTTATATATCTTGTGGAAAGGACGAAACACCGCAGACGAGCTGATGAAGTAAGTTTTAGAGC
TAGAAATAGCAAGTTAAAATAAGGCTAGTCCGTTATCAACTTGAAAAAGTGGCACCGAGTCGGTGCTTTT
TTGTTTTAGAGCTAGAAATAGCAAGTTAAAATAAGGCTAGTCCGTTTTTAGCGCGTGCGCCAATTCTGCA
GACAAATGGCTCTAGAGGTACCCGTTACATAACTTACGGTAAATGGCCCGCCTGGCTGACCGCCCAACGA
CCCCCGCCCATTGACGTCAATAGTAACGCCAATAGGGACTTTCCATTGACGTCAATGGGTGGAGTATTTA
CGGTAAACTGCCCACTTGGCAGTACATCAAGTGTATCATATGCCAAGTACGCCCCCTATTGACGTCAATG
ACGGTAAATGGCCCGCCTGGCATTGTGCCCAGTACATGACCTTATGGGACTTTCCTACTTGGCAGTACAT
CTACGTATTAGTCATCGCTATTACCATGGTCGAGGTGAGCCCCACGTTCTGCTTCACTCTCCCCATCTCC
CCCCCCTCCCCACCCCCAATTTTGTATTTATTTATTTTTTAATTATTTTGTGCAGCGATGGGGGCGGGGG
GGGGGGGGGGGCGGGGCGRGGGGSGGGGSGGGGSGRGGSGGRGRGGKGCGGSGGCAGCCAATCAGAGCGG
CGCGCTCCGAAAGTTTCCTTTTATGGCGAGGCGGCGGCGGCGGCGGCCCTATAAAAAGCGAAGCGCGCGG
CGGGCGGGAGTCGCTGCGCGCTGCCTTCGCCCCGTGCCCCGCTCCGCCGCCGCCTCGCGCCGCCCGCCCC
GGCTCTGACTGACCGCGTTACTCCCACAGGTGAGCGGGCGGGACGGCCCTTCTCCTCCGGGCTGTAATTA
GCTGAGCAAGAGGTAAGGGTTTAAGGGATGGTTGGTTGGTGGGGTATTAATGTTTAATTACCTGGAGCAC
CTGCCTGAAATCACTTTTTTTCAGGTTGGACCGGTGCCACCATGGACTATAAGGACCACGACGGAGACTA
CAAGGATCATGATATTGATTACAAAGACGATGACGATAAGATGGCCCCAAAGAAGAAGCGGAAGGTCGGT
ATCCACGGAGTCCCAGCAGCCGACAAGAAGTACAGCATCGGCCTGGACATCGGCACCAACTCTGTGGGCT
GGGCCGTGATCACCGACGAGTACAAGGTGCCCAGCAAGAAATTCAAGGTGCTGGGCAACACCGACCGGCA
CAGCATCAAGAAGAACCTGATCGGAGCCCTGCTGTTCGACAGCGGCGAAACAGCCGAGGCCACCCGGCTG
AAGAGAACCGCCAGAAGAAGATACACCAGACGGAAGAACCGGATCTGCTATCTGCAAGAGATCTTCAGCA
ACGAGATGGCCAAGGTGGACGACAGCTTCTTCCACAGACTGGAAGAGTCCTTCCTGGTGGAAGAGGATAA
GAAGCACGAGCGGCACCCCATCTTCGGCAACATCGTGGACGAGGTGGCCTACCACGAGAAGTACCCCACC
ATCTACCACCTGAGAAAGAAACTGGTGGACAGCACCGACAAGGCCGACCTGCGGCTGATCTATCTGGCCC
TGGCCCACATGATCAAGTTCCGGGGCCACTTCCTGATCGAGGGCGACCTGAACCCCGACAACAGCGACGT
GGACAAGCTGTTCATCCAGCTGGTGCAGACCTACAACCAGCTGTTCGAGGAAAACCCCATCAACGCCAGC
GGCGTGGACGCCAAGGCCATCCTGTCTGCCAGACTGAGCAAGAGCAGACGGCTGGAAAATCTGATCGCCC
AGCTGCCCGGCGAGAAGAAGAATGGCCTGTTCGGAAACCTGATTGCCCTGAGCCTGGGCCTGACCCCCAA
CTTCAAGAGCAACTTCGACCTGGCCGAGGATGCCAAACTGCAGCTGAGCAAGGACACCTACGACGACGAC
CTGGACAACCTGCTGGCCCAGATCGGCGACCAGTACGCCGACCTGTTTCTGGCCGCCAAGAACCTGTCCG
ACGCCATCCTGCTGAGCGACATCCTGAGAGTGAACACCGAGATCACCAAGGCCCCCCTGAGCGCCTCTAT
GATCAAGAGATACGACGAGCACCACCAGGACCTGACCCTGCTGAAAGCTCTCGTGCGGCAGCAGCTGCCT
GAGAAGTACAAAGAGATTTTCTTCGACCAGAGCAAGAACGGCTACGCCGGCTACATTGACGGCGGAGCCA
GCCAGGAAGAGTTCTACAAGTTCATCAAGCCCATCCTGGAAAAGATGGACGGCACCGAGGAACTGCTCGT
GAAGCTGAACAGAGAGGACCTGCTGCGGAAGCAGCGGACCTTCGACAACGGCAGCATCCCCCACCAGATC
CACCTGGGAGAGCTGCACGCCATTCTGCGGCGGCAGGAAGATTTTTACCCATTCCTGAAGGACAACCGGG
AAAAGATCGAGAAGATCCTGACCTTCCGCATCCCCTACTACGTGGGCCCTCTGGCCAGGGGAAACAGCAG
ATTCGCCTGGATGACCAGAAAGAGCGAGGAAACCATCACCCCCTGGAACTTCGAGGAAGTGGTGGACAAG
GGCGCTTCCGCCCAGAGCTTCATCGAGCGGATGACCAACTTCGATAAGAACCTGCCCAACGAGAAGGTGC
TGCCCAAGCACAGCCTGCTGTACGAGTACTTCACCGTGTATAACGAGCTGACCAAAGTGAAATACGTGAC
CGAGGGAATGAGAAAGCCCGCCTTCCTGAGCGGCGAGCAGAAAAAGGCCATCGTGGACCTGCTGTTCAAG
ACCAACCGGAAAGTGACCGTGAAGCAGCTGAAAGAGGACTACTTCAAGAAAATCGAGTGCTTCGACTCCG
TGGAAATCTCCGGCGTGGAAGATCGGTTCAACGCCTCCCTGGGCACATACCACGATCTGCTGAAAATTAT
CAAGGACAAGGACTTCCTGGACAATGAGGAAAACGAGGACATTCTGGAAGATATCGTGCTGACCCTGACA
CTGTTTGAGGACAGAGAGATGATCGAGGAACGGCTGAAAACCTATGCCCACCTGTTCGACGACAAAGTGA
TGAAGCAGCTGAAGCGGCGGAGATACACCGGCTGGGGCAGGCTGAGCCGGAAGCTGATCAACGGCATCCG
GGACAAGCAGTCCGGCAAGACAATCCTGGATTTCCTGAAGTCCGACGGCTTCGCCAACAGAAACTTCATG
CAGCTGATCCACGACGACAGCCTGACCTTTAAAGAGGACATCCAGAAAGCCCAGGTGTCCGGCCAGGGCG
ATAGCCTGCACGAGCACATTGCCAATCTGGCCGGCAGCCCCGCCATTAAGAAGGGCATCCTGCAGACAGT
GAAGGTGGTGGACGAGCTCGTGAAAGTGATGGGCCGGCACAAGCCCGAGAACATCGTGATCGAAATGGCC
AGAGAGAACCAGACCACCCAGAAGGGACAGAAGAACAGCCGCGAGAGAATGAAGCGGATCGAAGAGGGCA
TCAAAGAGCTGGGCAGCCAGATCCTGAAAGAACACCCCGTGGAAAACACCCAGCTGCAGAACGAGAAGCT
GTACCTGTACTACCTGCAGAATGGGCGGGATATGTACGTGGACCAGGAACTGGACATCAACCGGCTGTCC
GACTACGATGTGGACCATATCGTGCCTCAGAGCTTTCTGAAGGACGACTCCATCGACAACAAGGTGCTGA
CCAGAAGCGACAAGAACCGGGGCAAGAGCGACAACGTGCCCTCCGAAGAGGTCGTGAAGAAGATGAAGAA
CTACTGGCGGCAGCTGCTGAACGCCAAGCTGATTACCCAGAGAAAGTTCGACAATCTGACCAAGGCCGAG
AGAGGCGGCCTGAGCGAACTGGATAAGGCCGGCTTCATCAAGAGACAGCTGGTGGAAACCCGGCAGATCA
CAAAGCACGTGGCACAGATCCTGGACTCCCGGATGAACACTAAGTACGACGAGAATGACAAGCTGATCCG
GGAAGTGAAAGTGATCACCCTGAAGTCCAAGCTGGTGTCCGATTTCCGGAAGGATTTCCAGTTTTACAAA
GTGCGCGAGATCAACAACTACCACCACGCCCACGACGCCTACCTGAACGCCGTCGTGGGAACCGCCCTGA
TCAAAAAGTACCCTAAGCTGGAAAGCGAGTTCGTGTACGGCGACTACAAGGTGTACGACGTGCGGAAGAT
GATCGCCAAGAGCGAGCAGGAAATCGGCAAGGCTACCGCCAAGTACTTCTTCTACAGCAACATCATGAAC
TTTTTCAAGACCGAGATTACCCTGGCCAACGGCGAGATCCGGAAGCGGCCTCTGATCGAGACAAACGGCG
AAACCGGGGAGATCGTGTGGGATAAGGGCCGGGATTTTGCCACCGTGCGGAAAGTGCTGAGCATGCCCCA
AGTGAATATCGTGAAAAAGACCGAGGTGCAGACAGGCGGCTTCAGCAAAGAGTCTATCCTGCCCAAGAGG
AACAGCGATAAGCTGATCGCCAGAAAGAAGGACTGGGACCCTAAGAAGTACGGCGGCTTCGACAGCCCCA
CCGTGGCCTATTCTGTGCTGGTGGTGGCCAAAGTGGAAAAGGGCAAGTCCAAGAAACTGAAGAGTGTGAA
AGAGCTGCTGGGGATCACCATCATGGAAAGAAGCAGCTTCGAGAAGAATCCCATCGACTTTCTGGAAGCC
AAGGGCTACAAAGAAGTGAAAAAGGACCTGATCATCAAGCTGCCTAAGTACTCCCTGTTCGAGCTGGAAA
ACGGCCGGAAGAGAATGCTGGCCTCTGCCGGCGAACTGCAGAAGGGAAACGAACTGGCCCTGCCCTCCAA
ATATGTGAACTTCCTGTACCTGGCCAGCCACTATGAGAAGCTGAAGGGCTCCCCCGAGGATAATGAGCAG
AAACAGCTGTTTGTGGAACAGCACAAGCACTACCTGGACGAGATCATCGAGCAGATCAGCGAGTTCTCCA
AGAGAGTGATCCTGGCCGACGCTAATCTGGACAAAGTGCTGTCCGCCTACAACAAGCACCGGGATAAGCC
CATCAGAGAGCAGGCCGAGAATATCATCCACCTGTTTACCCTGACCAATCTGGGAGCCCCTGCCGCCTTC
AAGTACTTTGACACCACCATCGACCGGAAGAGGTACACCAGCACCAAAGAGGTGCTGGACGCCACCCTGA
TCCACCAGAGCATCACCGGCCTGTACGAGACACGGATCGACCTGTCTCAGCTGGGAGGCGACAAAAGGCC
GGCGGCCACGAAAAAGGCCGGCCAGGCAAAAAAGAAAAAGTAAGAATTCCTAGAGCTCGCTGATCAGCCT
CGACTGTGCCTTCTAGTTGCCAGCCATCTGTTGTTTGCCCCTCCCCCGTGCCTTCCTTGACCCTGGAAGG
TGCCACTCCCACTGTCCTTTCCTAATAAAATGAGGAAATTGCATCGCATTGTCTGAGTAGGTGTCATTCT
ATTCTGGGGGGTGGGGTGGGGCAGGACAGCAAGGGGGAGGATTGGGAAGAGAATAGCAGGCATGCTGGGG
AGCGGCCGCAGGAACCCCTAGTGATGGAGTTGGCCACTCCCTCTCTGCGCGCTCGCTCGCTCACTGAGGC
CGGGCGACCAAAGGTCGCCCGACGCCCGGGCTTTGCCCGGGCGGCCTCAGTGAGCGAGCGAGCGCGCAGC
TGCCTGCAGGGGCGCCTGATGCGGTATTTTCTCCTTACGCATCTGTGCGGTATTTCACACCGCATA
[95 nt withheld, positions 5947-6041]
T
[46 nt withheld, positions 6043-6088]
C
[141 nt withheld, positions 6090-6230]
CCTTTGACGTTGGAGTCCACGTTCTTT
[37 nt withheld, positions 6258-6294]
ACTCTATCTCGGGCTATTCTTTTGATTTATAAGGGATTTTGCCGATTTCGGTCTATTGGTTAAAAAATGA
GCTGATTTAACAAAAATTTAACGCGAATTTTAACAAAATATTAACGTTTACAATTTTATGGTGCACTCTC
AGTACAATCTGCTCTGATGCCGCATAGTTAAGCCAGCCCCGACACCCGCCAACACCCGCTGACGCGCCCT
GACGGGCTTGTCTGCTCCCGGCATCCGCTTACAGACAAGCTGTGACCGTCTCCGGGAGCTGCATGTGTCA
GAGGTTTTCACCGTCATCACCGAAACGCGCGAGACGAAAGGGCCTCGTGATACGCCTATTTTTATAGGTT
AATGTCATGATAATAATGGTTTCTTAGACGTCAGGTGGCACTTTTCGGGGAAATGTGCGCGGAACCCCTA
TTTGTTTATTTTTCTAAATACATTCAAATATGTATCCGCTCATGAGACAATAACCCTGATAAATGCTTCA
ATAATATTGAAAAAGGAAGAGTATGAGTATTCAACATTTCCGTGTCGCCCTTATTCCCTTTTTTGCGGCA
TTTTGCCTTCCTGTTTTTGCTCACCCAGAAACGCTGGTGAAAGTAAAAGATGCTGAAGATCAGTTGGGTG
CACGAGTGGGTTACATCGAACTGGATCTCAACAGCGGTAAGATCCTTGAGAGTTTTCGCCCCGAAGAACG
TTTTCCAATGATGAGCACTTTTAAAGTTCTGCTATGTGGCGCGGTATTATCCCGTATTGACGCCGGGCAA
GAGCAACTCGGTCGCCGCATACACTATTCTCAGAATGACTTGGTTGAGTACTCACCAGTCACAGAAAAGC
ATCTTACGGATGGCATGACAGTAAGAGAATTATGCAGTGCTGCCATAACCATGAGTGATAACACTGCGGC
CAACTTACTTCTGACAACGATCGGAGGACCGAAGGAGCTAACCGCTTTTTTGCACAACATGGGGGATCAT
GTAACTCGCCTTGATCGTTGGGAACCGGAGCTGAATGAAGCCATACCAAACGACGAGCGTGACACCACGA
TGCCTGTAGCAATGGCAACAACGTTGCGCAAACTATTAACTGGCGAACTACTTACTCTAGCTTCCCGGCA
ACAATTAATAGACTGGATGGAGGCGGATAAAGTTGCAGGACCACTTCTGCGCTCGGCCCTTCCGGCTGGC
TGGTTTATTGCTGATAAATCTGGAGCCGGTGAGCGTGGAAGCCGCGGTATCATTGCAGCACTGGGGCCAG
ATGGTAAGCCCTCCCGTATCGTAGTTATCTACACGACGGGGAGTCAGGCAACTATGGATGAACGAAATAG
ACAGATCGCTGAGATAGGTGCCTCACTGATTAAGCATTGGTAACTGTCAGACCAAGTTTACTCATATATA
CTTTAGATTGATTTAAAACTTCATTTTTAATTTAAAAGGATCTAGGTGAAGATCCTTTTTGATAATCTCA
TGACCAAAATCCCTTAACGTGAGTTTTCGTTCCACTGAGCGTCAGACCCCGTAGAAAAGATCAAAGGATC
TTCTTGAGATCCTTTTTTTCTGCGCGTAATCTGCTGCTTGCAAACAAAAAAACCACCGCTACCAGCGGTG
GTTTGTTTGCCGGATCAAGAGCTACCAACTCTTTTTCCGAAGGTAACTGGCTTCAGCAGAGCGCAGATAC
CAAATACTGTTCTTCTAGTGTAGCCGTAGTTAGGCCACCACTTCAAGAACTCTGTAGCACCGCCTACATA
CCTCGCTCTGCTAATCCTGTTACCAGTGGCTGCTGCCAGTGGCGATAAGTCGTGTCTTACCGGGTTGGAC
TCAAGACGATAGTTACCGGATAAGGCGCAGCGGTCGGGCTGAACGGGGGGTTCGTGCACACAGCCCAGCT
TGGAGCGAACGACCTACACCGAACTGAGATACCTACAGCGTGAGCTATGAGAAAGCGCCACGCTTCCCGA
AGGGAGAAAGGCGGACAGGTATCCGGTAAGCGGCAGGGTCGGAACAGGAGAGCGCACGAGGGAGCTTCCA
GGGGGAAACGCCTGGTATCTTTATAGTCCTGTCGGGTTTCGCCACCTCTGACTTGAGCGTCGATTTTTGT
GATGCTCGTCAGGGGGGCGGAGCCTATGGAAAAACGCCAGCAACGCGGCCTTTTTACGGTTCCTGGCCTT
TTGCTGGCCTTTTGCTCACATGT
Features (pLannotate 1.2.2; 18 found; start..end, strand, type, name):
      1..241     +  promoter       U6 promoter: RNA polymerase III promoter for human U6 snRNA
    271..346     +  misc_RNA       gRNA scaffold: guide RNA scaffold for the Streptococcus pyogenes CRISPR/Cas9 system
    353..396     +  misc_RNA       gRNA scaffold (fragment): guide RNA scaffold for the Streptococcus pyogenes CRISPR/Cas9 system
    443..728     +  enhancer       CMV enhancer: human cytomegalovirus immediate early enhancer; contains an 18-bp deletion relative to the standard CMV enhancer
    730..986     +  promoter       chicken β-actin promoter: contains a 21-bp deletion relative to the standard chicken β-actin promoter
    987..1214    +  intron         hybrid intron: hybrid between chicken β-actin (CBA) and minute virus of mice (MMV) introns (Gray et al., 2011)
   1352..2953    +  CDS            Cas9(N): N-terminal portion of Streptococcus pyogenes Cas9 (Zetsche et al., 2015)
   2954..5452    +  CDS            Cas9(C): C-terminal portion of Streptococcus pyogenes Cas9 (Zetsche et al., 2015)
   5453..5500    +  CDS            nucleoplasmin NLS: bipartite nuclear localization signal from nucleoplasmin
   5534..5645    +  polyA_signal   bGH poly(A) signal: bovine growth hormone polyadenylation signal
   5750..5890    +  repeat_region  AAV2 ITR: inverted terminal repeat of adeno-associated virus serotype 2 inverted
   5895..5946    -  misc_feature   bom (fragment): basis of mobility region from pBR322
   5965..6420    +  rep_origin     f1 ori (sequence partly withheld): f1 bacteriophage origin of replication; arrow indicates direction of (+) strand synthesis
   6421..6470    -  misc_feature   bom (fragment): basis of mobility region from pBR322
   6572..6607    -  CDS            rop (fragment): Rop protein, which maintains plasmids at low copy number; rop
   6702..6806    +  promoter       AmpR promoter: bla
   6807..7667    +  CDS            AmpR: β-lactamase; bla; confers resistance to ampicillin, carbenicillin, and related antibiotics
   7838..8426    +  rep_origin     ori: high-copy-number ColE1/pMB1/pBR322/pUC origin of replication
