[The description below was written by a language model from this plasmid's Addgene catalogue record and pLannotate feature annotations shown in this document.]
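Description:
pYL214 is an 8,487 nt mammalian CRISPR/Cas9 expression plasmid built on the pX330 backbone, which delivers both Streptococcus pyogenes Cas9 and a single guide RNA from one vector by transient transfection. It is propagated in E. coli as a high-copy plasmid through a ColE1/pUC-type origin and selected with ampicillin via the β-lactamase (AmpR) gene and its own promoter. The backbone also carries an f1 phage origin, short pBR322-derived bom and rop fragments, and a single AAV2 inverted terminal repeat downstream of the Cas9 cassette. With only one ITR annotated, this appears to be a backbone remnant rather than a functional AAV packaging arrangement.

The guide cassette uses the human U6 RNA polymerase III promoter, followed by the spacer position and the S. pyogenes gRNA scaffold; a second, partial scaffold fragment is annotated just downstream. According to the catalogue entry, the cloned spacer targets the junction of exon 2 and intron 2 of human EZH2, which encodes the catalytic methyltransferase subunit of PRC2. Cas9 is expressed from a separate Pol II unit consisting of a CMV enhancer, chicken β-actin promoter and hybrid CBA/MVM intron. The annotation splits the Cas9 coding sequence into contiguous N- and C-terminal portions that together form the full-length nuclease, followed by a C-terminal nucleoplasmin nuclear localization signal and a bGH polyadenylation signal. There is no mammalian selection marker or fluorescent reporter among the annotated features.

The plasmid is intended for introducing a Cas9 cut at this site in the EZH2 locus of human cells. The associated publication concerns PRC2 chromatin occupancy in human pluripotent stem cells, but the record does not state the intended editing outcome or whether a donor template accompanies it.
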