Addgene plasmid #171031: pYL214
Purpose: CRISPR plasmids encodes Cas9 and a sgRNA targeting EZH2 exon 2 - intron 2 junction (sequence: GCAGACGAGCTGATGAAGTAA)
Depositing lab: Thomas Cech. Depositing organization: University of Colorado, Boulder. Publication: RNA is essential for PRC2 chromatin occupancy and function in human pluripotent stem cells. Long Y, Hwang T, Gooding AR, Goodrich KJ, Rinn JL, Cech TR. Nat Genet. 2020 Sep;52(9):931-938. doi: 10.1038/s41588-020-0662-x. Epub 2020 Jul 6. PubMed 32632336.
Backbone
  Vector backbone: pX330
  Vector type: CRISPR
Growth in bacteria
  Bacterial resistance: Ampicillin, 100 μg/mL
  Growth temperature: 37°C
  Growth strain: DH5alpha
  Copy number: High Copy
Gene/Insert
  Gene/Insert name: EZH2
  gRNA/shRNA sequence: GCAGACGAGCTGATGAAGTAA
  Species: H. sapiens (human)
  Entrez Gene: EZH2 (a.k.a. ENX-1, ENX1, EZH2b, KMT6, KMT6A, WVS, WVS2)
Terms and licenses: Academic/Nonprofit Terms; Industry Terms: Not Available to Industry
How to cite: pYL214 was a gift from Thomas Cech (Addgene plasmid # 171031 ; http://n2t.net/addgene:171031 ; RRID:Addgene_171031)
